>Addgene plasmid #141303 | pRATIO2214 | addgene full sequence | sequence record 310170 | Addgene NGS Result
TGACGTCGTATGATCGCGAAGCACCCACCCTAAGCCACATTTTAATCCTTCTGTTGGCCATGCCCCATCA
AAGTTGCACTTAACCCAAGATTGTGGTGGAGCTTCCCATGTTTCTCGTCTGTCCCGACGGTGTTGTGGTT
GGTGCTTTCCTTACATTCTGAGCCTCTTTCCTTCTAATCCACTCATCTGCATCTTCTTGTGTCCTTACTA
ATACCTCATTGGTTCCAAATTCCCTCCCTTTAAGCACCAGCTCGTTTCTGTTCTTCCACAGCCTCCCAAG
TATCCAAGGGACTAAAGCCTCCACATTCTTCAGATCAGGATATTCTTGTTTAAGATGTTGAACTCTATGG
AGGTTTGTATGAACTGATGATCTAGGACCGGATAAGTTCCCTTCTTCATAGCGAACTTATTCAAAGAATG
TTTTGTGTATCATTCTTGTTACATTGTTATTAATGAAAAAATATTATTGGTCATTGGACTGAACACGAGT
GTTAAATATGGACCAGGCCCCAAATAAGATCCATTGATATATGAATTAAATAACAAGAATAAATCGAGTC
ACCAAACCACTTGCCTTTTTTAACGAGACTTGTTCACCAACTTGATACAAAAGTCATTATCCTATGCAAA
TCAATAATCATACAAAAATATCCAATAACACTAAAAAATTAAAAGAAATGGATAATTTCACAATATGTTA
TACGATAAAGAAGTTACTTTTCCAAGAAATTCACTGATTTTATAAGCCCACTTGCATTAGATAAATGGCA
AAAAAAAACAAAAAGGAAAAGAAATAAAGCACGAAGAATTCCAGAAAATACGAAATACGCTTCAATGCAG
TGGGACCCACGGTTCAATTATTGCCAATTTTCAGCTCCACCGTATATTTAAAAAATAAAACGATAATGCT
AAAAAAATATAAATCGTAACGATCGTTAAATCTCAACGGCTGGATCTTATGACGACCGTTAGAAATTGTG
GTTGTCGACGAGTCAGTAATAAACGGCGTCAAAGTGGTTGCAGCCGGCACACACGAGTCGTGTTTATCAA
CTCAAAGCACAAATACTTTTCCTCAACCTAAAAATAAGGCAATTAGCCAAAAACAACTTTGCGTGTAAAC
AACGCTCAATACACGTGTCATTTTATTATTAGCTATTGCTTCACCGCCTTAGCTTTCTCGTGACCTAGTC
GTCCTCGTCTTTTCTTCTTCTTCTTCTATAAAACAATACCCAAAGAGTTCTTCTTCTTCACAATTCAGAT
TTCAATTTCTCAAAATCTTAAAAACTTTCTCTCAATTCTCTCTACCGTGATCAAGGTAAATTTCTGTGTT
CCTTATTCTCTCAAAATCTTCGATTTTGTTTTCGTTCGATCCCAATTTCGTATATGTTCTTTGGTTTAGA
TTCTGTTAATCTTAGATCGAAGACGATTTTCTGGGTTTGATCGTTAGATATCATCTTAATTCTCGATTAG
GGTTTCATAGATATCATCCGATTTGTTCAAATAATTTGAGTTTTGTCGAATAATTACTCTTCGATTTGTG
ATTTCTATCCAGATCTGGTGTTAGTTTCTAGTTTGTGCGATCGAATTTGTCCTCGAGAGGGGACTCTAGA
ATGCCAAAAAAGAAGAGAAAGGTAGAAGACCCCACTAGTACAAGTTTGTACAAAAAAGCTGAACGAGAAA
CGTAAAATGATATAAATATCAATATATTAAATTAGATTTTGCATAAAAAACAGACTACATAATACTGTAA
AACACAACATATCCAGTCACTATGGCGGCCCCTCGAGGGGCCGCATTAGGCACCCCAGGCTTTACACTTT
ATGCTTCCGGCTCGTATAATGTGTGGATTTTGAGTTAGGATCCGGCGAGATTTTCAGGAGCTAAGGAAGC
TAAAATGGAGAAAAAAATCACTGGATATACCACCGTTGATATATCCCAATGGCATCGTAAAGAACATTTT
GAGGCATTTCAGTCAGTTGCTCAATGTACCTATAACCAGACCGTTCAGCTGGATATTACGGCCTTTTTAA
AGACCGTAAAGAAAAATAAGCACAAGTTTTATCCGGCCTTTATTCACATTCTTGCCCGCCTGATGAATGC
TCATCCGGAATTCCGTATGGCAATGAAAGACGGTGAGCTGGTGATATGGGATAGTGTTCACCCTTGTTAC
ACCGTTTTCCATGAGCAAACTGAAACGTTTTCATCGCTCTGGAGTGAATACCACGACGATTTCCGGCAGT
TTCTACACATATATTCGCAAGATGTGGCGTGTTACGGTGAAAACCTGGCCTATTTCCCTAAAGGGTTTAT
TGAGAATATGTTTTTCGTCTCAGCCAATCCCTGGGTGAGTTTCACCAGTTTTGATTTAAACGTGGCCAAT
ATGGACAACTTCTTCGCCCCCGTTTTCACCATGGGCAAATATTATACGCAAGGCGACAAGGTGCTGATGC
CGCTGGCGATTCAGGTTCATCATGCCGTCTGTGATGGCTTCCATGTCGGCAGAATGCTTAATGAATTACA
ACAGTACTGCGATGAGTGGCAGGGCGGGGCGTAAAGATCTGGATCCGGCTTACTAAAAGCCAGATAACAG
TATGCGTATTTGCGCGCTGATTTTTGCGGTATAAGAATATATACTGATATGTATACCCGAAGTATGTCAA
AAAGAGGTGTGCTATGAAGCAGCGTATTACAGTGACAGTTGACAGCGACAGCTATCAGTTGCTCAAGGCA
TATATGATGTCAATATCTCCGGTCTGGTAAGCACAACCATGCAGAATGAAGCCCGTCGTCTGCGTGCCGA
ACGCTGGAAAGCGGAAAATCAGGAAGGGATGGCTGAGGTCGCCCGGTTTATTGAAATGAACGGCTCTTTT
GCTGACGAGAACAGGGACTGGTGAAATGCAGTTTAAGGTTTACACCTATAAAAGAGAGAGCCGTTATCGT
CTGTTTGTGGATGTACAGAGTGATATTATTGACACGCCCGGGCGACGGATGGTGATCCCCCTGGCCAGTG
CACGTCTGCTGTCAGATAAAGTCTCCCGTGAACTTTACCCGGTGGTGCATATCGGGGATGAAAGCTGGCG
CATGATGACCACCGATATGGCCAGTGTGCCGGTCTCCGTTATCGGGGAAGAAGTGGCTGATCTCAGCCAC
CGCGAAAATGACATCAAAAACGCCATTAACCTGATGTTCTGGGGAATATAAATGTCAGGCTCCCTTATAC
ACAGCCAGTCTGCAGGTCGACCATAGTGACTGGATATGTTGTGTTTTACAGTATTATGTAGTCTGTTTTT
TATGCAAAATCTAATTTAATATATTGATATTTATATCATTTTACGTTTCTCGTTCAGCTTTCTTGTACAA
AGTGGTGGGCCCAATGGTGTCCAAGGGCGAAGCTGTGATTAAAGAATTTATGCGTTTTAAGGTCCACATG
GAAGGATCCATGAATGGACATGAATTCGAAATCGAGGGGGAGGGCGAGGGCCGACCTTATGAGGGTACAC
AGACCGCGAAGCTAAAGGTAACCAAGGGAGGCCCACTACCCTTTAGTTGGGACATACTCAGCCCGCAGTT
TATGTATGGCAGTCGTGCCTTTATAAAGCACCCAGCGGATATACCAGACTACTACAAACAGTCCTTCCCA
GAGGGGTTTAAATGGGAGCGAGTGATGAACTTTGAGGACGGTGGTGCTGTGACGGTAACTCAGGACACAT
CACTCGAAGACGGGACTCTTATTTACAAAGTAAAACTGAGAGGGACCAATTTTCCACCAGATGGCCCCGT
CATGCAAAAAAAGACGATGGGTTGGGAAGCATCTACAGAACGACTCTATCCCGAGGACGGCGTCCTCAAA
GGCGACATTAAAATGGCCTTGAGGTTGAAAGACGGTGGACGTTACTTGGCGGACTTCAAAACAACTTATA
AAGCAAAAAAGCCAGTGCAAATGCCTGGAGCGTACAATGTAGATAGAAAACTTGATATAACGTCACATAA
TGAGGACTATACCGTGGTTGAGCAATACGAGAGGTCAGAAGGACGACACAGCACCGGCGGTATGGACGAG
TTGTACAAGACGCGTTCTAATGCCGCCGATGAGGTTGCGACTGGATCAGGTCTTTTAGCGATACATCCGA
CCGAAGCGCGACATAAACAAAAAATTGTAGCGCCGGTCAAACAAACCCTGAATTTCGACTTACTCAAACT
TGCGGGTGACGTAGAGTCAAATCCAGGGCCTGGTACCATGGTATCAAAGGGCGAGGAATTGTTTACGGGC
GTTGTACCAATCCTGGTCGAACTGGACGGCGACGTTAACGGACATAAATTTTCAGTAAGCGGGGAAGGTG
AGGGGGATGCAACGTACGGGAAGCTGACTTTAAAATTTATATGCACCACAGGGAAGCTACCTGTGCCCTG
GCCTACGTTGGTAACGACCCTGACATGGGGTGTACAGTGCTTTGCAAGATACCCAGACCACATGAAGCAG
CACGATTTCTTTAAGTCTGCCATGCCTGAGGGTTATGTACAAGAGCGTACAATTTTTTTTAAAGATGATG
GCAACTATAAGACCCGTGCCGAGGTAAAATTTGAGGGGGATACTCTAGTGAATAGAATCGAATTGAAGGG
TATAGATTTCAAGGAGGACGGAAACATCTTGGGGCATAAACTAGAGTACAACGCCATCAGTGACAACGTA
TATATTACAGCGGACAAACAAAAAAACGGCATAAAAGCAAACTTTAAGATTCGTCACAACATCGAGGACG
GCAGTGTGCAGCTGGCAGACCACTACCAGCAAAATACACCAATAGGAGATGGACCTGTATTACTGCCAGA
CAACCACTACTTATCCACTCAGAGTAAATTAAGTAAGGACCCTAACGAGAAAAGGGATCACATGGTCCTA
CTAGAGTTCGTGACGGCAGCCGGAATTACTTTAGGCATGGACGAACTGTACAAGGAATTCCCAAAAAAGA
AGAGAAAGGTAGAAGACCCCTAAGAGCTCGAATTTCCCCGATCGTTCAAACATTTGGCAATAAAGTTTCT
TAAGATTGAATCCTGTTGCCGGTCTTGCGATGATTATCATATAATTTCTGTTGAATTACGTTAAGCATGT
AATAATTAACATGTAATGCATGACGTTATTTATGAGATGGGTTTTTATGATTAGAGTCCCGCAATTATAC
ATTTAATACGCGATAGAAAACAAAATATAGCGCGCAAACTAGGATAAATTATCGCGCGCGGTGTCATCTA
TGTTACTAGATCGGGAATTGGTTCCGGAACCAATTCGTAATCATGTCATAGCTGTTTCCTGTGTGAAATT
GTTATCCGCTCACAATTCCACACAACATACGAGCCGGAAGCATAAAGTGTAAAGCCTGGGGTGCCTAATG
AGTGAGCTAACTCACATTAGGCTGAATTAGGCGCGCCTATTTCTGAATTCCCGATCTAGTAACATAGATG
ACACCGCGCGCGATAATTTATCCTAGTTTGCGCGCTATATTTTGTTTTCTATCGCGTATTAAATGTATAA
TTGCGGGACTCTAATCATAAAAACCCATCTCATAAATAACGTCATGCATTACATGTTAATTATTACATGC
TTAACGTAATTCAACAGAAATTATATGATAATCATCGCAAGACCGGCAACAGGATTCAATCTTAAGAAAC
TTTATTGCCAAATGTTTGAACGATCGGGGATCATCCGGGTCTGTGGCGGGAACTCCACGAAAATATCCGA
ACGCAGCAAGATATCGCGGTGCATCTCGGTCTTGCCTGGGCAGTCGCCGCCGACGCCGTTGATGTGGACG
CCGGGCCCGATCATATTGTCGCTCAGGATCGTGGCGTTGTGCTTGTCGGCCGTTGCTGTCGTAATGATAT
CGGCACCTTCGACCGCCTGTTCCGCAGAGATCCCGTGGGCGAAGAACTCCAGCATGAGATCCCCGCGCTG
GAGGATCATCCAGCCGGCGTCCCGGAAAACGATTCCGAAGCCCAACCTTTCATAGAAGGCGGCGGTGGAA
TCGAAATCTCGTGATGGCAGGTTGGGCGTCGCTTGGTCGGTCATTTCGAACCCCAGAGTCCCGCTCAGAA
GAACTCGTCAAGAAGGCGATAGAAGGCGATGCGCTGCGAATCGGGAGCGGCGATACCGTAAAGCACGAGG
AAGCGGTCAGCCCATTCGCCGCCAAGCTCTTCAGCAATATCACGGGTAGCCAACGCTATGTCCTGATAGC
GGTCCGCCACACCCAGCCGGCCACAGTCGATGAATCCAGAAAAGCGGCCATTTTCCACCATGATATTCGG
CAAGCAGGCATCGCCATGGGTCACGACGAGATCATCGCCGTCGGGCATGCGCGCCTTGAGCCTGGCGAAC
AGTTCGGCTGGCGCGAGCCCCTGATGCTCTTCGTCCAGATCATCCTGATCGACAAGACCGGCTTCCATCC
GAGTACGTGCTCGCTCGATGCGATGTTTCGCTTGGTGGTCGAATGGGCAGGTAGCCGGATCAAGCGTATG
CAGCCGCCGCATTGCATCAGCCATGATGGATACTTTCTCGGCAGGAGCAAGGTGAGATGACAGGAGATCC
TGCCCCGGCACTTCGCCCAATAGCAGCCAGTCCCTTCCCGCTTCAGTGACAACGTCGAGCACAGCTGCGC
AAGGAACGCCCGTCGTGGCCAGCCACGATAGCCGCGCTGCCTCGTCCTGCAGTTCATTCAGGGCACCGGA
CAGGTCGGTCTTGACAAAAAGAACCGGGCGCCCCTGCGCTGACAGCCGGAACACGGCGGCATCAGAGCAG
CCGATTGTCTGTTGTGCCCAGTCATAGCCGAATAGCCTCTCCACCCAAGCGGCCGGAGAACCTGCGTGCA
ATCCATCTTGTTCAATCATGCGAAACGATCCAGATCCGGTGCAGATTATTTGGATTGAGAGTGAATATGA
GACTCTAATTGGATACCGAGGGGAATTTATGGAACGTCAGTGGAGCATTTTTGACAAGAAATATTTGCTA
GCTGATAGTGACCTTAGGCGACTTTTGAACGCGCAATAATGGTTTCTGACGTATGTGCTTAGCTCATTAA
ACTCCAGAAACCCGCGGCTGAGTGGCTCCTTCAACGTTGCGGTTCTGTCAGTTCCAAACGTAAAACGGCT
TGTCCCGCGTCATCGGCGGGGGTCATAACGTGACTCCCTTAATTCTCCGCTCATGATGAATTCAGAAATA
AATTCAGCCTAATTCGGCGTTAATTCAGTACATTAAAAACGTCCGCAATGTGTTATTAAGTTGTCTAAGC
GTCAATTTGTTTACACCACAATATATCCTGCCACCAGCCAGCCAACAGCTCCCCGACCGGCAGCTCGGCA
CAAAATCACCACTCGATACAGGCAGCCCATCAGTCCGGGACGGCGTCAGCGGGAGAGCCGTTGTAAGGCG
GCAGACTTTGCTCATGTTACCGATGCTATTCGGAAGAACGGCAACTAAGCTGCCGGGTTTGAAACACGGA
TGATCTCGCGGAGGGTAGCATGTTGATTGTAACGATGACAGAGCGTTGCTGCCTGTGATCAATTCGGGCA
CGAACCCAGTGGACATAAGCCTGTTCGGTTCGTAAGCTGTAATGCAAGTAGCGTATGCGCTCACGCAACT
GGTCCAGAACCTTGACCGAACGCAGCGGTGGTAACGGCGCAGTGGCGGTTTTCATGGCTTGTTATGACTG
TTTTTTTGGGGTACAGTCTATGCCTCGGGCATCCAAGCAGCAAGCGCGTTACGCCGTGGGTCGATGTTTG
ATGTTATGGAGCAGCAACGATGTTACGCAGCAGGGCAGTCGCCCTAAAACAAAGTTAAACATCATGGGGG
AAGCGGTGATCGCCGAAGTATCGACTCAACTATCAGAGGTAGTTGGCGTCATCGAGCGCCATCTCGAACC
GACGTTGCTGGCCGTACATTTGTACGGCTCCGCAGTGGATGGCGGCCTGAAGCCACACAGTGATATTGAT
TTGCTGGTTACGGTGACCGTAAGGCTTGATGAAACAACGCGGCGAGCTTTGATCAACGACCTTTTGGAAA
CTTCGGCTTCCCCTGGAGAGAGCGAGATTCTCCGCGCTGTAGAAGTCACCATTGTTGTGCACGACGACAT
CATTCCGTGGCGTTATCCAGCTAAGCGCGAACTGCAATTTGGAGAATGGCAGCGCAATGACATTCTTGCA
GGTATCTTCGAGCCAGCCACGATCGACATTGATCTGGCTATCTTGCTGACAAAAGCAAGAGAACATAGCG
TTGCCTTGGTAGGTCCAGCGGCGGAGGAACTCTTTGATCCGGTTCCTGAACAGGATCTATTTGAGGCGCT
AAATGAAACCTTAACGCTATGGAACTCGCCGCCCGACTGGGCTGGCGATGAGCGAAATGTAGTGCTTACG
TTGTCCCGCATTTGGTACAGCGCAGTAACCGGCAAAATCGCGCCGAAGGATGTCGCTGCCGACTGGGCAA
TGGAGCGCCTGCCGGCCCAGTATCAGCCCGTCATACTTGAAGCTAGACAGGCTTATCTTGGACAAGAAGA
AGATCGCTTGGCCTCGCGCGCAGATCAGTTGGAAGAATTTGTCCACTACGTGAAAGGCGAGATCACCAAG
GTAGTCGGCAAATAATGTCTAGCTAGAAATTCGTTCAAGCCGACGCCGCTTCGCGGCGCGGCTTAACTCA
AGCGTTAGATGCACTAAGCACATAATTGCTCACAGCCAAACTATCAGGTCAAGTCTGCTTTTATTATTTT
TAAGCGTGCATAATAAGCCCTACACAAATTGGGAGATATATCATGCATGACCAAAATCCCTTAACGTGAG
TTTTCGTTCCACTGAGCGTCAGACCCCGTAGAAAAGATCAAAGGATCTTCTTGAGATCCTTTTTTTCTGC
GCGTAATCTGCTGCTTGCAAACAAAAAAACCACCGCTACCAGCGGTGGTTTGTTTGCCGGATCAAGAGCT
ACCAACTCTTTTTCCGAAGGTAACTGGCTTCAGCAGAGCGCAGATACCAAATACTGTCCTTCTAGTGTAG
CCGTAGTTAGGCCACCACTTCAAGAACTCTGTAGCACCGCCTACATACCTCGCTCTGCTAATCCTGTTAC
CAGTGGCTGCTGCCAGTGGCGATAAGTCGTGTCTTACCGGGTTGGACTCAAGACGATAGTTACCGGATAA
GGCGCAGCGGTCGGGCTGAACGGGGGGTTCGTGCACACAGCCCAGCTTGGAGCGAACGACCTACACCGAA
CTGAGATACCTACAGCGTGAGCTATGAGAAAGCGCCACGCTTCCCGAAGGGAGAAAGGCGGACAGGTATC
CGGTAAGCGGCAGGGTCGGAACAGGAGAGCGCACGAGGGAGCTTCCAGGGGGAAACGCCTGGTATCTTTA
TAGTCCTGTCGGGTTTCGCCACCTCTGACTTGAGCGTCGATTTTTGTGATGCTCGTCAGGGGGGCGGAGC
CTATGGAAAAACGCCAGCAACGCGGCCTTTTTACGGTTCCTGGCCTTTTGCTGGCCTTTTGCTCACATGT
TCTTTCCTGCGTTATCCCCTGATTCTGTGGATAACCGTATTACCGCCTTTGAGTGAGCTGATACCGCTCG
CCGCAGCCGAACGACCGAGCGCAGCGAGTCAGTGAGCGAGGAAGCGGAAGAGCGCCTGATGCGGTATTTT
CTCCTTACGCATCTGTGCGGTATTTCACACCGCATATGGTGCACTCTCAGTACAATCTGCTCTGATGCCG
CATAGTTAAGCCAGTATACACTCCGCTATCGCTACGTGACTGGGTCATGGCTGCGCCCCGACACCCGCCA
ACACCCGCTGACGCGCCCTGACGGGCTTGTCTGCTCCCGGCATCCGCTTACAGACAAGCTGTGACCGTCT
CCGGGAGCTGCATGTGTCAGAGGTTTTCACCGTCATCACCGAAACGCGCGAGGCAGGGTGCCTTGATGTG
GGCGCCGGCGGTCGAGTGGCGACGGCGCGGCTTGTCCGCGCCCTGGTAGATTGCCTGGCCGTAGGCCAGC
CATTTTTGAGCGGCCAGCGGCCGCGATAGGCCGACGCGAAGCGGCGGGGCGTAGGGAGCGCAGCGACCGA
AGGGTAGGCGCTTTTTGCAGCTCTTCGGCTGTGCGCTGGCCAGACAGTTATGCACAGGCCAGGCGGGTTT
TAAGAGTTTTAATAAGTTTTAAAGAGTTTTAGGCGGAAAAATCGCCTTTTTTCTCTTTTATATCAGTCAC
TTACATGTGTGACCGGTTCCCAATGTACGGCTTTGGGTTCCCAATGTACGGGTTCCGGTTCCCAATGTAC
GGCTTTGGGTTCCCAATGTACGTGCTATCCACAGGAAAGAGACCTTTTCGACCTTTTTCCCCTGCTAGGG
CAATTTGCCCTAGCATCTGCTCCGTACATTAGGAACCGGCGGATGCTTCGCCCTCGATCAGGTTGCGGTA
GCGCATGACTAGGATCGGGCCAGCCTGCCCCGCCTCCTCCTTCAAATCGTACTCCGGCAGGTCATTTGAC
CCGATCAGCTTGCGCACGGTGAAACAGAACTTCTTGAACTCTCCGGCGCTGCCACTGCGTTCGTAGATCG
TCTTGAACAACCATCTGGCTTCTGCCTTGCCTGCGGCGCGGCGTGCCAGGCGGTAGAGAAAACGGCCGAT
GCCGGGATCGATCAAAAAGTAATCGGGGTGAACCGTCAGCACGTCCGGGTTCTTGCCTTCTGTGATCTCG
CGGTACATCCAATCAGCTAGCTCGATCTCGATGTACTCCGGCCGCCCGGTTTCGCTCTTTACGATCTTGT
AGCGGCTAATCAAGGCTTCACCCTCGGATACCGTCACCAGGCGGCCGTTCTTGGCCTTCTTCGTACGCTG
CATGGCAACGTGCGTGGTGTTTAACCGAATGCAGGTTTCTACCAGGTCGTCTTTCTGCTTTCCGCCATCG
GCTCGCCGGCAGAACTTGAGTACGTCCGCAACGTGTGGACGGAACACGCGGCCGGGCTTGTCTCCCTTCC
CTTCCCGGTATCGGTTCATGGATTCGGTTAGATGGGAAACCGCCATCAGTACCAGGTCGTAATCCCACAC
ACTGGCCATGCCGGCCGGCCCTGCGGAAACCTCTACGTGCCCGTCTGGAAGCTCGTAGCGGATCACCTCG
CCAGCTCGTCGGTCACGCTTCGACAGACGGAAAACGGCCACGTCCATGATGCTGCGACTATCGCGGGTGC
CCACGTCATAGAGCATCGGAACGAAAAAATCTGGTTGCTCGTCGCCCTTGGGCGGCTTCCTAATCGACGG
CGCACCGGCTGCCGGCGGTTGCCGGGATTCTTTGCGGATTCGATCAGCGGCCGCTTGCCACGATTCACCG
GGGCGTGCTTCTGCCTCGATGCGTTGCCGCTGGGCGGCCTGCGCGGCCTTCAACTTCTCCACCAGGTCAT
CACCCAGCGCCGCGCCGATTTGTACCGGGCCGGATGGTTTGCGACCGCTCACGCCGATTCCTCGGGCTTG
GGGGTTCCAGTGCCATTGCAGGGCCGGCAGACAACCCAGCCGCTTACGCCTGGCCAACCGCCCGTTCCTC
CACACATGGGGCATTCCACGGCGTCGGTGCCTGGTTGTTCTTGATTTTCCATGCCGCCTCCTTTAGCCGC
TAAAATTCATCTACTCATTTATTCATTTGCTCATTTACTCTGGTAGCTGCGCGATGTATTCAGATAGCAG
CTCGGTAATGGTCTTGCCTTGGCGTACCGCGTACATCTTCAGCTTGGTGTGATCCTCCGCCGGCAACTGA
AAGTTGACCCGCTTCATGGCTGGCGTGTCTGCCAGGCTGGCCAACGTTGCAGCCTTGCTGCTGCGTGCGC
TCGGACGGCCGGCACTTAGCGTGTTTGTGCTTTTGCTCATTTTCTCTTTACCTCATTAACTCAAATGAGT
TTTGATTTAATTTCAGCGGCCAGCGCCTGGACCTCGCGGGCAGCGTCGCCCTCGGGTTCTGATTCAAGAA
CGGTTGTGCCGGCGGCGGCAGTGCCTGGGTAGCTCACGCGCTGCGTGATACGGGACTCAAGAATGGGCAG
CTCGTACCCGGCCAGCGCCTCGGCAACCTCACCGCCGATGCGCGTGCCTTTGATCGCCCGCGACACGACA
AAGGCCGCTTGTAGCCTTCCATCCGTGACCTCAATGCGCTGCTTAACCAGCTCCACCAGGTCGGCGGTGG
CCCATATGTCGTAAGGGCTTGGCTGCACCGGAATCAGCACGAAGTCGGCTGCCTTGATCGCGGACACAGC
CAAGTCCGCCGCCTGGGGCGCTCCGTCGATCACTACGAAGTCGCGCCGGCCGATGGCCTTCACGTCGCGG
TCAATCGTCGGGCGGTCGATGCCGACAACGGTTAGCGGTTGATCTTCCCGCACGGCCGCCCAATCGCGGG
CACTGCCCTGGGGATCGGAATCGACTAACAGAACATCGGCCCCGGCGAGTTGCAGGGCGCGGGCTAGATG
GGTTGCGATGGTCGTCTTGCCTGACCCGCCTTTCTGGTTAAGTACAGCGATAACCTTCATGCGTTCCCCT
TGCGTATTTGTTTATTTACTCATCGCATCATATACGCAGCGACCGCATGACGCAAGCTGTTTTACTCAAA
TACACATCACCTTTTTAGACGGCGGCGCTCGGTTTCTTCAGCGGCCAAGCTGGCCGGCCAGGCCGCCAGC
TTGGCATCAGACAAACCGGCCAGGATTTCATGCAGCCGCACGGTTGAGACGTGCGCGGGCGGCTCGAACA
CGTACCCGGCCGCGATCATCTCCGCCTCGATCTCTTCGGTAATGAAAAACGGTTCGTCCTGGCCGTCCTG
GTGCGGTTTCATGCTTGTTCCTCTTGGCGTTCATTCTCGGCGGCCGCCAGGGCGTCGGCCTCGGTCAATG
CGTCCTCACGGAAGGCACCGCGCCGCCTGGCCTCGGTGGGCGTCACTTCCTCGCTGCGCTCAAGTGCGCG
GTACAGGGTCGAGCGATGCACGCCAAGCAGTGCAGCCGCCTCTTTCACGGTGCGGCCTTCCTGGTCGATC
AGCTCGCGGGCGTGCGCGATCTGTGCCGGGGTGAGGGTAGGGCGGGGGCCAAACTTCACGCCTCGGGCCT
TGGCGGCCTCGCGCCCGCTCCGGGTGCGGTCGATGATTAGGGAACGCTCGAACTCGGCAATGCCGGCGAA
CACGGTCAACACCATGCGGCCGGCCGGCGTGGTGGTGTCGGCCCACGGCTCTGCCAGGCTACGCAGGCCC
GCGCCGGCCTCCTGGATGCGCTCGGCAATGTCCAGTAGGTCGCGGGTGCTGCGGGCCAGGCGGTCTAGCC
TGGTCACTGTCACAACGTCGCCAGGGCGTAGGTGGTCAAGCATCCTGGCCAGCTCCGGGCGGTCGCGCCT
GGTGCCGGTGATCTTCTCGGAAAACAGCTTGGTGCAGCCGGCCGCGTGCAGTTCGGCCCGTTGGTTGGTC
AAGTCCTGGTCGTCGGTGCTGACGCGGGCATAGCCCAGCAGGCCAGCGGCGGCGCTCTTGTTCATGGCGT
AATGTCTCCGGTTCTAGTCGCAAGTATTCTACTTTATGCGACTAAAACACGCGACAAGAAAACGCCAGGA
AAAGGGCAGGGCGGCAGCCTGTCGCGTAACTTAGGACTTGTGCGACATGTCGTTTTCAGAAGACGGCTGC
ACTGAACGTCAGAAGCCGACTGCACTATAGCAGCGGAGGGGTTGGATCAAAGTACTTTGATCCCGAGGGG
AACCCTGTGGTTGGCATGCACATACAAATGGACGAACGGATAAACCTTTTCACGCCCTTTTAAATATCCG
ATTATTCTAATAAACGCTCTTTTCTCTTAGGTTTACCCGCCAATATATCCTGTCAAACACTGATAGTTTA
AACTGAAGGCGGGAAACGACAATCTGATCCAAGCTCAAGCTGCTCTAGCATTCGCCATTCAGGCTGCGCA
ACTGTTGGGAAGGGCGATCGGTGCGGGCCTCTTCGCTATTACGCCAGCTGGCGAAAGGGGGATGTGCTGC
AAGGCGATTAAGTTGGGTAACGCCAGGGTTTTCCCAGTCACGACGTTGTAAAACGACGGCCAGTGCCAAG
CTT
Features (pLannotate 1.2.2; 33 found; start..end, strand, type, name):
   1614..1634    +  CDS            SV40 NLS: nuclear localization signal of SV40 (simian virus 40) large T antigen
   1650..1774    +  protein_bind   attR1: mutant version of attR; recombination site for the Gateway® LR reaction LR Clonase™
   1811..1841    +  promoter       lac UV5 promoter: E. coli lac promoter with an "up" mutation
   1866..1894    +  promoter       cat promoter (fragment): promoter of the E. coli cat gene encoding chloramphenicol acetyltransferase
   1895..2554    +  CDS            CmR: chloramphenicol acetyltransferase; cat; confers resistance to chloramphenicol
   2733..2891    +  CDS            ccdA (fragment): CCDA_ECO57 - Also known as H, letA. Experimental evidence at protein level: Swiss-Prot protein existence level 1. Antitoxin component of a type II toxin-antitoxin (TA) system which inhibits the post-segregational killing (PSK) of plasmid-free cells, also referred to as a plasmid addiction system. Binds to and blocks the activity of CcdB; will also remove bound CcdB protein from the CcdB-GyrA complex by forming a CcdA-CcdB complex, a process termed rejuvenation. Functions as a transcriptional corepressor for the ccdAB operon, repression also requires CcdB (By similarity). From Escherichia coli
   2896..3198    +  CDS            ccdB: CCDB_ECOLI - Also known as G, letB, letD. Experimental evidence at protein level: Swiss-Prot protein existence level 1. Toxic component of a type II toxin-antitoxin (TA) system, functioning in plasmid maintainence. Responsible for the post- segregational killing (PSK) of plasmid-free cells, also referred to as a plasmid addiction system. Half-life of over 2 hours. Cell killing by CcdB is accompanied by filamentation, defects in chromosome and plasmid segregation, defects in cell division, formation of anucleate cells, decreased DNA synthesis and plasmid loss. Interferes with the activity of DN
   3242..3366    -  protein_bind   attR2: mutant version of attR; recombination site for the Gateway® LR reaction LR Clonase™
   3374..4069    +  CDS            mScarlet-I: mScarlet-I is a basic (constitutively fluorescent) red fluorescent protein published in 2016, derived from synthetic construct. It is reported to be a rapidly-maturing monomer with moderate acid sensitivity.
   4238..4954    +  CDS            mCerulean: mCerulean is a basic (constitutively fluorescent) cyan fluorescent protein published in 2005, derived from Aequorea victoria. It is reported to be a very rapidly-maturing monomer.
   4961..4981    +  CDS            SV40 NLS: nuclear localization signal of SV40 (simian virus 40) large T antigen
   5010..5262    +  terminator     NOS terminator: nopaline synthase terminator and poly(A) signal
   5317..5339    -  protein_bind   lac operator (fragment): The lac repressor binds to the lac operator to inhibit transcription in E. coli. This inhibition can be relieved by adding lactose or isopropyl-β-D-thiogalactopyranoside (IPTG). lac repressor encoded by lacI
   5343..5373    -  promoter       lac promoter: promoter for the E. coli lac operon
   5388..5409    -  protein_bind   CAP binding site: CAP binding activates transcription in the presence of cAMP. E. coli catabolite activator protein
   5443..5695    -  terminator     NOS terminator: nopaline synthase terminator and poly(A) signal
   5702..5908    -  CDS            ocd (fragment): OCD_AGRFC - Experimental evidence at protein level: Swiss-Prot protein existence level 1. Catalyzes the conversion of L-ornithine into L-proline with release of ammonia. Is involved in the utilization of nopaline, a catabolic pathway that proceeds through L-arginine and L-ornithine to L-proline. Nopaline is a predominant opine in plant cells transformed with Ti plasmid pTiC58. From Agrobacterium fabrum (strain C58 / ATCC 33970) (Agrobacterium tumefaciens (strain C58)).
   5915..6064    -  CDS            ble (fragment): BLE_KLEPN - Experimental evidence at protein level: Swiss-Prot protein existence level 1. Binding protein with a strong affinity to the bleomycin family of antibiotics. Binds to CL990; an antimitotic-antibiotic compound. From Klebsiella pneumoniae.
   6085..6879    -  CDS            NeoR/KanR: aminoglycoside phosphotransferase from Tn5; aph(3')-II (or nptII); confers resistance to neomycin, kanamycin, and G418 (Geneticin®)
   6900..7083    -  promoter       NOS promoter: nopaline synthase promoter NOS promoter
   7289..7313    -  misc_feature   LB T-DNA repeat: left border repeat from nopaline C58 T-DNA
   7572..7595    +  promoter       Pc promoter (fragment): intI1 (promoter lies within the coding sequence); class 1 integron promoter
   7771..7827    +  CDS            GmR (fragment): gentamycin acetyltransferase; aacC1; confers resistance to gentamycin
   7838..8625    +  CDS            SmR (fragment): aminoglycoside adenylyltransferase (Murphy, 1985); aadA; confers resistance to spectinomycin and streptomycin
   8871..9459    +  rep_origin     ori: high-copy-number ColE1/pMB1/pBR322/pUC origin of replication
   9645..9785    -  misc_feature   bom: basis of mobility region from pBR322
   9887..9926    -  CDS            rop (fragment): Rop protein, which maintains plasmids at low copy number; rop
  10129..10323   -  rep_origin     pVS1 oriV: origin of replication for the Pseudomonas plasmid pVS1 (Heeb et al., 2000)
  10389..11462   -  CDS            pVS1 RepA: replication protein from the Pseudomonas plasmid pVS1 (Heeb et al., 2000)
  11891..12520   -  CDS            pVS1 StaA: stability protein from the Pseudomonas plasmid pVS1 (Heeb et al., 2000)
  13080..13481   -  CDS            Y4CG_SINFN (fragment): Protein inferred from homology: Swiss-Prot protein existence level 3. From Sinorhizobium fredii (strain NBRC 101917 / NGR234).
  13821..13845   -  misc_feature   RB T-DNA repeat: right border repeat from nopaline C58 T-DNA
  13911..14065   -  CDS            lacZα (fragment): LacZα fragment of β-galactosidase; lacZ fragment
