[The description below was written by a language model from this plasmid's Addgene catalogue record and pLannotate feature annotations shown in this document.]
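Description:
pRATIO2214 is an empty Gateway destination vector for plant expression, built on the pGWB401 binary backbone and intended for Agrobacterium-mediated T-DNA delivery. The sequenced record is about 14 kb. It replicates in E. coli through a ColE1/pBR322-type origin (with bom and a rop fragment) and in Agrobacterium through the pVS1 oriV, RepA and StaA functions. Bacterial selection is by spectinomycin (aadA) on the backbone. The unrecombined Gateway cassette also carries chloramphenicol resistance and the ccdB toxin gene, so the empty vector must be kept in a ccdB-tolerant strain. Between the nopaline-type left and right T-DNA borders there is a NOS promoter–nptII–NOS terminator cassette that provides kanamycin selection in plants.

The payload is a dual-fluorescent ratiometric expression unit, which the catalogue lists as driven by the UBQ10 promoter. That promoter was not picked up in the automated feature table, although there is unannotated sequence upstream of the cassette. The annotated order is an SV40 NLS, attR1–CmR–ccdB–attR2, mScarlet-I, a short unannotated gap, then mCerulean followed by a second SV40 NLS and a NOS terminator. An LR reaction replaces the attR cassette with a gene of interest, which becomes fused at its C terminus to mScarlet-I, apparently with the NLS at its N terminus. The nuclear-targeted mCerulean downstream is encoded on the same transcript and acts as the reference reporter. The record does not identify the element that separates the two fluorescent proteins. Because both reporters come from one transcription unit, the red-to-cyan ratio normalises for differences in transformation and expression, allowing relative measurement of the abundance or turnover of the target protein in plant cells.
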