Addgene plasmid #141303: pRATIO2214
Purpose: (Empty Backbone) Gateway cloning compatible dual fluorescent ratiometric binary vector
Depositing lab: David Nelson. Depositing organization: University of California, Riverside. Publication: A series of dual-reporter vectors for ratiometric analysis of protein abundance in plants. Khosla A, Rodriguez-Furlan C, Kapoor S, Van Norman JM, Nelson DC. Plant Direct. 2020 Jun 21;4(6):e00231. doi: 10.1002/pld3.231. eCollection 2020 Jun. PubMed 32582876.
Backbone
  Vector backbone: pGWB401
  Backbone manufacturer: Tsuyoshi Nakagawa
  Backbone size (bp): 11000
  Vector type: Plant Expression
  Promoter: UBQ10 promoter
  Selectable markers: Kanamycin
  Tag / fusion protein: mScarlet-I (C terminal on insert); mCerulean (C terminal on insert)
Growth in bacteria
  Bacterial resistance: Chloramphenicol and Spectinomycin, 25 & 50 μg/mL
  Growth temperature: 37°C
  Growth strain: ccdB Survival
  Copy number: High Copy
Gene/Insert
  Cloning method: Gateway Cloning
Terms and licenses: Academic/Nonprofit Terms; Industry Terms: Not Available to Industry
Depositor comments: Please visit https://www.biorxiv.org/content/10.1101/2020.02.10.939363v1 for bioRxiv preprint.
How to cite: pRATIO2214 was a gift from David Nelson (Addgene plasmid # 141303 ; http://n2t.net/addgene:141303 ; RRID:Addgene_141303)
